>Addgene plasmid #205672 | LEAPOW | addgene full sequence | sequence record 430238 | Addgene NGS Result
TGGAAGGGCTAATTCACTCCCAAAGAAGACAAGATATCCTTGATCTGTGGATCTACCACACACAAGGCTA
CTTCCCTGATTAGCAGAACTACACACCAGGGCCAGGGGTCAGATATCCACTGACCTTTGGATGGTGCTAC
AAGCTAGTACCAGTTGAGCCAGATAAGGTAGAAGAGGCCAATAAAGGAGAGAACACCAGCTTGTTACACC
CTGTGAGCCTGCATGGGATGGATGACCCGGAGAGAGAAGTGTTAGAGTGGAGGTTTGACAGCCGCCTAGC
ATTTCATCACGTGGCCCGAGAGCTGCATCCGGAGTACTTCAAGAACTGCTGATATCGAGCTTGCTACAAG
GGACTTTCCGCTGGGGACTTTCCAGGGAGGCGTGGCCTGGGCGGGACTGGGGAGTGGCGAGCCCTCAGAT
CCTGCATATAAGCAGCTGCTTTTTGCCTGTACTGGGTCTCTCTGGTTAGACCAGATCTGAGCCTGGGAGC
TCTCTGGCTAACTAGGGAACCCACTGCTTAAGCCTCAATAAAGCTTGCCTTGAGTGCTTCAAGTAGTGTG
TGCCCGTCTGTTGTGTGACTCTGGTAACTAGAGATCCCTCAGACCCTTTTAGTCAGTGTGGAAAATCTCT
AGCAGTGGCGCCCGAACAGGGACTTGAAAGCGAAAGGGAAACCAGAGGAGCTCTCTCGACGCAGGACTCG
GCTTGCTGAAGCGCGCACGGCAAGAGGCGAGGGGCGGCGACTGGTGAGTACGCCAAAAATTTTGACTAGC
GGAGGCTAGAAGGAGAGAGATGGGTGCGAGAGCGTCAGTATTAAGCGGGGGAGAATTAGATCGCGATGGG
AAAAAATTCGGTTAAGGCCAGGGGGAAAGAAAAAATATAAATTAAAACATATAGTATGGGCAAGCAGGGA
GCTAGAACGATTCGCAGTTAATCCTGGCCTGTTAGAAACATCAGAAGGCTGTAGACAAATACTGGGACAG
CTACAACCATCCCTTCAGACAGGATCAGAAGAACTTAGATCATTATATAATACAGTAGCAACCCTCTATT
GTGTGCATCAAAGGATAGAGATAAAAGACACCAAGGAAGCTTTAGACAAGATAGAGGAAGAGCAAAACAA
AAGTAAGACCACCGCACAGCAAGCGGCCGGCCGCTGATCTTCAGACCTGGAGGAGGAGATATGAGGGACA
ATTGGAGAAGTGAATTATATAAATATAAAGTAGTAAAAATTGAACCATTAGGAGTAGCACCCACCAAGGC
AAAGAGAAGAGTGGTGCAGAGAGAAAAAAGAGCAGTGGGAATAGGAGCTTTGTTCCTTGGGTTCTTGGGA
GCAGCAGGAAGCACTATGGGCGCAGCGTCAATGACGCTGACGGTACAGGCCAGACAATTATTGTCTGGTA
TAGTGCAGCAGCAGAACAATTTGCTGAGGGCTATTGAGGCGCAACAGCATCTGTTGCAACTCACAGTCTG
GGGCATCAAGCAGCTCCAGGCAAGAATCCTGGCTGTGGAAAGATACCTAAAGGATCAACAGCTCCTGGGG
ATTTGGGGTTGCTCTGGAAAACTCATTTGCACCACTGCTGTGCCTTGGAATGCTAGTTGGAGTAATAAAT
CTCTGGAACAGATTTGGAATCACACGACCTGGATGGAGTGGGACAGAGAAATTAACAATTACACAAGCTT
AATACACTCCTTAATTGAAGAATCGCAAAACCAGCAAGAAAAGAATGAACAAGAATTATTGGAATTAGAT
AAATGGGCAAGTTTGTGGAATTGGTTTAACATAACAAATTGGCTGTGGTATATAAAATTATTCATAATGA
TAGTAGGAGGCTTGGTAGGTTTAAGAATAGTTTTTGCTGTACTTTCTATAGTGAATAGAGTTAGGCAGGG
ATATTCACCATTATCGTTTCAGACCCACCTCCCAACCCCGAGGGGACCCGACAGGCCCGAAGGAATAGAA
GAAGAAGGTGGAGAGAGAGACAGAGACAGATCCATTCGATTAGTGAACGGATCTCGACGGTATCGCCTTT
AAAAGAAAAGGGGGGATTGGGGGGTACAGTGCAGGGGAAAGAATAGTAGACATAATAGCAACAGACATAC
AAACTAAAGAATTACAAAAACAAATTACAAAAATTCAAAATTTTCGGGTTTATTACAGGGACAGCAGAGA
TCCAGTTTATCGATGGGCAGAGCGCACATCGCCCACAGTCCCCGAGAAGTTGGGGGGAGGGGTCGGCAAT
TGAACCGGAGCCTAGAGAAGGTGGCGCGGGGTAAACTGGGAAAGTGATGTCGTGTACTGGCTCCGCCTTT
TTCCCGAGGGTGGGGGAGAACCGTATATAAGTGCAGTAGTCGCCGTGAACGTTCTTTTTCGCAACGGGTT
TGCCGCCAGAACACAGGTAAGTGCCGTGTGTGGTTCCCGCGGGCCTGGCCTCTTTACGGGTTATGGCCCT
TGCGTGCCTTGAATTACTTCCACGCCCCTGGCTGCAGTACGTGATTCTTGATCCCGAGCTTCGGGTTGGA
AGTGGGTGGGAGAGTTCGAGGCCTTGCGCTTAAGGAGCCCCTTCGCCTCGTGCTTGAGTTGAGGCCTGGC
TTGGGCGCTGGGGCCGCCGCGTGCGAATCTGGTGGCACCTTCGCGCCTGTCTCGCTGCTTTCGATAAGTC
TCTAGCCATTTAAAATTTTTGATGACCTGCTGCGACGCTTTTTTTCTGGCAAGATAGTCTTGTAAATGCG
GGCCAAGATCGGCACACTGGTATTTCGGTTTTTGGGGCCGCGGGCGGCGACGGGGCCGGTGCGTCCCAGC
GCACATGTTCGGCGAGGCGGGGCCTGCGAGCGCGGCCACCGAGAATCGGACGGGGGTAGTCTCAAGCTGG
CCGGCCTGCTCTGGTGCCTGGCCTCGCGCCGCCGTGTATCGCCCCGCCCTGGGCGGCAAGGCTGGCCCGG
TCGGCACCAGTTGCGTGAGCGGAAAGATGGCCGCTTCCCGGCCCTGCTGCAGGGAGCTCAAAATGGAGGA
CGCGGCGCTCGGGAGAGCGGGCGGGTGAGTCACCCACACAAAGGAAAAGGGCCTTTCCGTCCTCAGCCGT
CGCTTCATGTGACTCCACGGAGTACCGGGCGCCGTCCAGGCACCTCGATTAGTTCTCGCGCTTTTGGAGT
ACGTCGTCTTTAGGTTGGGGGGAGGGGTTTTATGCGATGGAGTTTCCCCACACTGAGTGGGTGGAGACTG
AAGTTAGGCCAGCTTGGCACTTGATGTAATTCTCCTTGGAATTTGCCCTTTTTGAGTTTGGATCTTGGTT
CATTCTCAAGCCTCAGACAGTGGTTCAAAGTTTTTTTCTTCCATTTCAGGTGTCGTGAAGCGCTTCGACT
AGGGATAACAGGGTAATTGTTTGAATGAGGCTTCAGTACTTTACAGAATCGTTGCCTGCACATCTTGGAA
ACACTTGCTGGGATTACTTCGACTTCTTAACCCAACAGAAGGCTCGAGAAGGTATATTGCTGTTGACAGG
ATCCACATTAACAACTTTAAGTCCAGCAATTTGAGTTAAGGGTGTTGCTCTCAATGATTTCACTAATGGT
TCAATTTTTAATTTCTTTTCTTCTGGTTCAAAATTCAAGTTTCAAGTGAAAGTGTAATATGCACCCATTT
CTTTCAATAAATCTTCTAAATAGTCCACTAATGTTTTATTTTGTTTTTTACAAAATCAAGCAGCCTCTGC
TATCAATATAGAACCTTGTATTCCATCTTTATCTCTAGCTGAGTCATCAATTACATATCCATAACTTTCT
TCATAAGCAAAAACAAAATTTAATCCGTTATCTTCTTCTTTAGCAATTTCTCTACCCATTCATTTCAATC
CAGTTAAAGTTTTTACAATCTTAACTCCATATTTTTCCTGAGCGATTCTATCACCCAAATCACTTGTTAC
AAAACTTGAATATAGAGCCGGATTTTTTGGAATGCTATTTAAGCGTTTTAGATTTGATAATTTTCAATCA
ATTAAAATTGGTCCTGTTTGATTTCCATCTAATCTTACAAAATGACCATCATGTTTTATTGCCATTCCAA
ATCTGTCAGCATCTGGGTCATTCATAATAATAATATCTGCATCATGTTTAATACCATATTCAAGCGGTAT
TTTTCATGCAGGATCAAATTCTGGATTTGGATTTACAACATTTTTCAATGTTTCATCTTCAAATGCACGA
TCTTCACCCTCAATAACGTTATATCCTGATTCACGTAATCTTTTTGGGGTAAATTTAGTTCCTGTTCCAT
TAACTGCGCTAAAAATAGGGCCCTGCCTCGGACTTCAAGGGGCTAGAATTCGAGCAATTATCTTGTTTAC
TAAAACTGAATACCTTGCTATCTCTTTGATACATTTTTACAAAGCTGAATTAAAATGGTATAAATTAAAT
CACTTTTTTCAATTCTACCGGGTAGGGGAGGCGCTTTTCCCAAGGCAGTCTGGAGCATGCGCTTTAGCAG
CCCCGCTGGGCACTTGGCGCTACACAAGTGGCCTCTGGCCTCGCACACATTCCACATCCACCGGTAGGCG
CCAACCGGCTCCGTTCTTTGGTGGCCCCTTCGCGCCACCTTCTACTCCTCCCCTAGTCAGGAAGTTCCCC
CCCGCCCCGCAGCTCGCGTCGTGCAGGACGTGACAAATGGAAGTAGCACGTCTCACTAGTCTCGTGCAGA
TGGACAGCACCGCTGAGCAATGGAAGCGGGTAGGCCTTTGGGGCAGCGGCCAATAGCAGCTTTGCTCCTT
CGCTTTCTGGGCTCAGAGGCTGGGAAGGGGTGGGTCCGGGGGCGGGCTCAGGGGCGGGCTCAGGGGCGGG
GCGGGCGCCCGAAGGTCCTCCGGAGGCCCGGCATTCTGCACGCTTCAAAAGCGCACGTCTGCCGCGCTGT
TCTCCTCTTCCTCATCTCCGGGCCTTTCGACCTTTAATTAACCACCATGGTGAGCAAGGGCGAAGAGAAT
AACATGGCAATCATCAAGGAGTTCATGCGCTTCAAGGTTCGCATGGAGGGCTCCGTGAACGGCCACGAGT
TCGAGATCGAGGGCGAGGGCGAGGGCCGCCCCTACGAGGGCTTTCAGACCGCTAAGCTGAAGGTGACCAA
GGGTGGCCCCCTGCCCTTCGCCTGGGACATCCTGTCCCCTCAGTTCACCTACGGCTCCAAGGCATACGTG
AAGCACCCCGCCGACATCCCCGACTACTTCAAGCTGTCCTTCCCCGAGGGCTTCAAGTGGGAGCGCGTGA
TGAACTTCGAGGACGGCGGCGTGGTGACCGTGACCCAGGACTCGTCCCTGCAAGACGGCGAGTTCATCTA
CAAGGTGAAGCTGCGCGGCACCAACTTCCCCTCCGACGGCCCCGTAATGCAGAAAAAGACTATGGGCTGG
GAGGCATCCTCCGAGCGGATGTACCCCGAGGACGGCGCCCTGAAGGGCGAGATCAAGATGAGGCTGAAGC
TGAAGGACGGCGGCCACTACACCTCCGAGGTCAAGACCACCTACAAGGCCAAGAAGCCCGTGCAACTGCC
CGGCGCCTACATCGTCGGCATCAAGTTGGACATCACCTCCCACAACGAGGACTACACCATCGTGGAACAG
TACGAACGCGCCGAGGGCCGCCACTCCACCGGCGGCATGGACGAGCTATACAAGTAGGTTTAAACATCAA
CCTCTGGATTACAAAATTTGTGAAAGATTGACTGGTATTCTTAACTATGTTGCTCCTTTTACGCTATGTG
GATACGCTGCTTTAATGCCTTTGTATCATGCTATTGCTTCCCGTATGGCTTTCATTTTCTCCTCCTTGTA
TAAATCCTGGTTGCTGTCTCTTTATGAGGAGTTGTGGCCCGTTGTCAGGCAACGTGGCGTGGTGTGCACT
GTGTTTGCTGACGCAACCCCCACTGGTTGGGGCATTGCCACCACCTGTCAGCTCCTTTCCGGGACTTTCG
CTTTCCCCCTCCCTATTGCCACGGCGGAACTCATCGCCGCCTGCCTTGCCCGCTGCTGGACAGGGGCTCG
GCTGTTGGGCACTGACAATTCCGTGGTGTTGTCGGGGAAGCTGACGTCCTTTCCATGGCTGCTCGCCTGT
GTTGCCACCTGGATTCTGCGCGGGACGTCCTTCTGCTACGTCCCTTCGGCCCTCAATCCAGCGGACCTTC
CTTCCCGCGGCCTGCTGCCGGCTCTGCGGCCTCTTCCGCGTCTTCGCCTTCGCCCTCAGACGAGTCGGAT
CTCCCTTTGGGCCGCCTCCCCGCCTGGCCTGCAGGGGTACCTTTAAGACCAATGACTTACAAGGCAGCTG
TAGATCTTAGCCACTTTTTAAAAGAAAAGAGGGGACTGGAAGGGCTAATTCACTCCCAACGAAGACAAGA
TATCCTTGATCTGTGGATCTACCACACACAAGGCTACTTCCCTGATTAGCAGAACTACACACCAGGGCCA
GGGGTCAGATATCCACTGACCTTTGGATGGTGCTACAAGCTAGTACCAGTTGAGCCAGATAAGGTAGAAG
AGGCCAATAAAGGAGAGAACACCAGCTTGTTACACCCTGTGAGCCTGCATGGGATGGATGACCCGGAGAG
AGAAGTGTTAGAGTGGAGGTTTGACAGCCGCCTAGCATTTCATCACGTGGCCCGAGAGCTGCATCCGGAG
TACTTCAAGAACTGCTGATATCGAGCTTGCTACAAGGGACTTTCCGCTGGGGACTTTCCAGGGAGGCGTG
GCCTGGGCGGGACTGGGGAGTGGCGAGCCCTCAGATCCTGCATATAAGCAGCTGCTTTTTGCCTGTACTG
GGTCTCTCTGGTTAGACCAGATCTGAGCCTGGGAGCTCTCTGGCTAACTAGGGAACCCACTGCTTAAGCC
TCAATAAAGCTTGCCTTGAGTGCTTCAAGTAGTGTGTGCCCGTCTGTTGTGTGACTCTGGTAACTAGAGA
TCCCTCAGACCCTTTTAGTCAGTGTGGAAAATCTCTAGCAGTAGTAGTTCATGTCATCTTATTATTCAGT
ATTTATAACTTGCAAAGAAATGAATATCAGAGAGTGAGAGGCCTTGACATTGCTAGCGTTTTACCGTCGA
CCTCTAGCTAGAGCTTGGCGTAATCATGGTCATAGCTGTTTCCTGTGTGAAATTGTTATCCGCTCACAAT
TCCACACAACATACGAGCCGGAAGCATAAAGTGTAAAGCCTGGGGTGCCTAATGAGTGAGCTAACTCACA
TTAATTGCGTTGCGCTCACTGCCCGCTTTCCAGTCGGGAAACCTGTCGTGCCAGCTGCATTAATGAATCG
GCCAACGCGCGGGGAGAGGCGGTTTGCGTATTGGGCGCTCTTCCGCTTCCTCGCTCACTGACTCGCTGCG
CTCGGTCGTTCGGCTGCGGCGAGCGGTATCAGCTCACTCAAAGGCGGTAATACGGTTATCCACAGAATCA
GGGGATAACGCAGGAAAGAACATGTGAGCAAAAGGCCAGCAAAAGGCCAGGAACCGTAAAAAGGCCGCGT
TGCTGGCGTTTTTCCATAGGCTCCGCCCCCCTGACGAGCATCACAAAAATCGACGCTCAAGTCAGAGGTG
GCGAAACCCGACAGGACTATAAAGATACCAGGCGTTTCCCCCTGGAAGCTCCCTCGTGCGCTCTCCTGTT
CCGACCCTGCCGCTTACCGGATACCTGTCCGCCTTTCTCCCTTCGGGAAGCGTGGCGCTTTCTCATAGCT
CACGCTGTAGGTATCTCAGTTCGGTGTAGGTCGTTCGCTCCAAGCTGGGCTGTGTGCACGAACCCCCCGT
TCAGCCCGACCGCTGCGCCTTATCCGGTAACTATCGTCTTGAGTCCAACCCGGTAAGACACGACTTATCG
CCACTGGCAGCAGCCACTGGTAACAGGATTAGCAGAGCGAGGTATGTAGGCGGTGCTACAGAGTTCTTGA
AGTGGTGGCCTAACTACGGCTACACTAGAAGAACAGTATTTGGTATCTGCGCTCTGCTGAAGCCAGTTAC
CTTCGGAAAAAGAGTTGGTAGCTCTTGATCCGGCAAACAAACCACCGCTGGTAGCGGTGGTTTTTTTGTT
TGCAAGCAGCAGATTACGCGCAGAAAAAAAGGATCTCAAGAAGATCCTTTGATCTTTTCTACGGGGTCTG
ACGCTCAGTGGAACGAAAACTCACGTTAAGGGATTTTGGTCATGAGATTATCAAAAAGGATCTTCACCTA
GATCCTTTTAAATTAAAAATGAAGTTTTAAATCAATCTAAAGTATATATGAGTAAACTTGGTCTGACAGT
TACCAATGCTTAATCAGTGAGGCACCTATCTCAGCGATCTGTCTATTTCGTTCATCCATAGTTGCCTGAC
TCCCCGTCGTGTAGATAACTACGATACGGGAGGGCTTACCATCTGGCCCCAGTGCTGCAATGATACCGCG
AGACCCACGCTCACCGGCTCCAGATTTATCAGCAATAAACCAGCCAGCCGGAAGGGCCGAGCGCAGAAGT
GGTCCTGCAACTTTATCCGCCTCCATCCAGTCTATTAATTGTTGCCGGGAAGCTAGAGTAAGTAGTTCGC
CAGTTAATAGTTTGCGCAACGTTGTTGCCATTGCTACAGGCATCGTGGTGTCACGCTCGTCGTTTGGTAT
GGCTTCATTCAGCTCCGGTTCCCAACGATCAAGGCGAGTTACATGATCCCCCATGTTGTGCAAAAAAGCG
GTTAGCTCCTTCGGTCCTCCGATCGTTGTCAGAAGTAAGTTGGCCGCAGTGTTATCACTCATGGTTATGG
CAGCACTGCATAATTCTCTTACTGTCATGCCATCCGTAAGATGCTTTTCTGTGACTGGTGAGTACTCAAC
CAAGTCATTCTGAGAATAGTGTATGCGGCGACCGAGTTGCTCTTGCCCGGCGTCAATACGGGATAATACC
GCGCCACATAGCAGAACTTTAAAAGTGCTCATCATTGGAAAACGTTCTTCGGGGCGAAAACTCTCAAGGA
TCTTACCGCTGTTGAGATCCAGTTCGATGTAACCCACTCGTGCACCCAACTGATCTTCAGCATCTTTTAC
TTTCACCAGCGTTTCTGGGTGAGCAAAAACAGGAAGGCAAAATGCCGCAAAAAAGGGAATAAGGGCGACA
CGGAAATGTTGAATACTCATACTCTTCCTTTTTCAATATTATTGAAGCATTTATCAGGGTTATTGTCTCA
TGAGCGGATACATATTTGAATGTATTTAGAAAAATAAACAAATAGGGGTTCCGCGCACATTTCCCCGAAA
AGTGCCACCTGACGTCGACGGATCGGGAGATCAACTTGTTTATTGCAGCTTATAATGGTTACAAATAAAG
CAATAGCATCACAAATTTCACAAATAAAGCATTTTTTTCACTGCATTCTAGTTGTGGTTTGTCCAAACTC
ATCAATGTATCTTATCATGTCTGGATCAACTGGATAACTCAAGCTAACCAAAATCATCCCAAACTTCCCA
CCCCATACCCTATTACCACTGCCAATTACCTGTGGTTTCATTTACTCTAAACCTGTGATTCCTCTGAATT
ATTTTCATTTTAAAGAAATTGTATTTGTTAAATATGTACTACAAACTTAGTAGT
Features (pLannotate 1.2.2; 22 found; start..end, strand, type, name):
    377..634     +  LTR            5' LTR (truncated): truncated 5' long terminal repeat (LTR) from HIV-1
    681..806     +  misc_feature   HIV-1 Ψ: packaging signal of human immunodeficiency virus type 1
    790..1128    +  CDS            HIV-1 gag (fragment): gag protein from human immunodeficiency virus 1; gag
   1303..1536    +  misc_feature   RRE: The Rev response element (RRE) of HIV-1 allows for Rev-dependent mRNA export from the nucleus to the cytoplasm.
   1913..2013    +  CDS            Rev (fragment): human immunodeficiency virus 1 (HIV-1) Rev protein; rev; enhances nuclear export of unspliced and incompletely spliced viral mRNAs
   2028..2143    +  misc_feature   cPPT/CTS: central polypurine tract and central termination sequence of HIV-1 (lacking the first T)
   2184..3348    +  promoter       EF-1α promoter: strong constitutive promoter for human elongation factor EF-1α
   4293..4416    +  ncRNA          3' miR-30a: sequence downstream of the 71-nt precursor of the human miR-30a microRNA (Zeng et al., 2002) miRNA
   4430..4929    +  promoter       PGK promoter: mouse phosphoglycerate kinase 1 promoter
   4947..5654    +  CDS            mOrange: mOrange is a basic (constitutively fluorescent) orange fluorescent protein published in 2004, derived from Discosoma sp.. It has high acid sensitivity.
   5666..6253    +  misc_feature   WPRE: woodchuck hepatitis virus posttranscriptional regulatory element
   6267..6665    +  CDS            nef (fragment): NEF_HV1BR - Experimental evidence at protein level: Swiss-Prot protein existence level 1. Extracellular Nef protein targets CD4(+) T-lymphocytes for apoptosis by interacting with CXCR4 surface receptors (PubMed:14990729). From Human immunodeficiency virus type 1 group M subtype B (isolate BRU/LAI) (HIV-1).
   6713..6970    +  LTR            5' LTR (truncated): truncated 5' long terminal repeat (LTR) from HIV-1
   7123..7139    -  protein_bind   lac operator: The lac repressor binds to the lac operator to inhibit transcription in E. coli. This inhibition can be relieved by adding lactose or isopropyl-β-D-thiogalactopyranoside (IPTG). lac repressor encoded by lacI
   7147..7177    -  promoter       lac promoter: promoter for the E. coli lac operon
   7192..7213    -  protein_bind   CAP binding site: CAP binding activates transcription in the presence of cAMP. E. coli catabolite activator protein
   7226..7318    -  CDS            lacI (fragment): lac repressor; lacI; The lac repressor binds to the lac operator to inhibit transcription in E. coli. This inhibition can be relieved by adding lactose or isopropyl-β-D-thiogalactopyranoside (IPTG).
   7501..8089    -  rep_origin     ori: high-copy-number ColE1/pMB1/pBR322/pUC origin of replication
   8260..9120    -  CDS            AmpR: β-lactamase; bla; confers resistance to ampicillin, carbenicillin, and related antibiotics
   9121..9225    -  promoter       AmpR promoter: bla
   9273..9407    +  polyA_signal   SV40 poly(A) signal: SV40 polyadenylation signal
   9574..329     +  CDS            nef (fragment) (across the origin): NEF_HV1BR - Experimental evidence at protein level: Swiss-Prot protein existence level 1. Extracellular Nef protein targets CD4(+) T-lymphocytes for apoptosis by interacting with CXCR4 surface receptors (PubMed:14990729). From Human immunodeficiency virus type 1 group M subtype B (isolate BRU/LAI) (HIV-1).
