[The description below was written by a language model from this plasmid's Addgene catalogue record and pLannotate feature annotations shown in this document.]
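Description:
LEAPOW is an HIV-1-based lentiviral vector built on the pLVX-Puro backbone. It serves as an empty backbone for cloning microRNA-embedded short hairpin RNAs (shRNAmir) and is marked with an orange fluorescent reporter. In bacteria it is maintained through a high-copy ColE1/pUC-type origin and selected with ampicillin via the β-lactamase gene. The viral portion contains the usual cis-acting elements for packaging and transduction. These are LTR sequences flanking the cassette (both annotated as truncated HIV-1 LTRs, with adjacent nef-derived fragments), the Ψ packaging signal with a gag fragment, the Rev response element for Rev-dependent nuclear export of the genomic RNA, and the cPPT/CTS. A WPRE sits upstream of the 3′ LTR to boost transcript expression.

The payload has two transcription units. The first uses the strong constitutive human EF-1α promoter to drive the synthetic miR-AB insert, a miRNA-based scaffold. The feature table annotates only the miR-30a 3′ flanking sequence within this unit. Roughly 900 nt between the promoter and that flank are unannotated, so the record does not show what else lies there. In shRNAmir designs of this kind, the hairpin is placed in a natural miRNA context so that a Pol II transcript is processed by the endogenous microRNA pathway. Downstream, a mouse PGK promoter independently expresses mOrange, which marks transduced cells. No puromycin resistance gene is annotated despite the parental backbone name, so identification of transduced cells appears to rely on fluorescence.

The vector belongs to a toolkit for multicolour-barcoded, multiplexed RNAi. In that system, differently coloured backbones allow combinations of knockdowns to be tracked at the single-cell level.
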