Addgene plasmid #205672: LEAPOW
Purpose: shRNAmir backbone for RNA interference, with mOrange reporter
Depositing lab: Dapeng Wang. Depositing organization: Shandong Medical and Pharmaceutical University. Publication: miR-AB, a miRNA-based shRNA viral toolkit for multicolor-barcoded multiplex RNAi at a single-cell level. Wang D, Xiu J, Zhao J, Luo J. EMBO Rep. 2022 Apr 5;23(4):e53691. doi: 10.15252/embr.202153691. Epub 2022 Feb 24. PubMed 35201651.
Backbone
  Vector backbone: pLVX-Puro
  Backbone manufacturer: Clontech
  Vector type: Lentiviral
Growth in bacteria
  Bacterial resistance: Ampicillin, 100 μg/mL
  Growth temperature: 37°C
  Growth strain: NEB Stable
  Copy number: High Copy
Gene/Insert
  Gene/Insert name: miR-AB
  Species: Synthetic
  Promoter: EF1a
  Cloning method: Restriction Enzyme; 5′ cloning site BamHI (unknown if destroyed); 3′ cloning site ApaI (unknown if destroyed)
  Sequencing primers: 3′ PGK Reverse: GCCAGAGGCCACTTGTGTAG
Terms and licenses: Academic/Nonprofit Terms; Industry Terms: Not Available to Industry
How to cite: LEAPOW was a gift from Dapeng Wang (Addgene plasmid # 205672 ; http://n2t.net/addgene:205672 ; RRID:Addgene_205672)
